Addgene plasmid #158572: 601L-145-8X
Purpose: (Empty Backbone) Production of DNA fragment for nucleosome core particle preparation
Depositing lab: Curt Davey. Depositing organization: Nanyang Technological University. Publication: The mechanics behind DNA sequence-dependent properties of the nucleosome. Chua EY, Vasudevan D, Davey GE, Wu B, Davey CA. Nucleic Acids Res. 2012 Jul;40(13):6338-52. doi: 10.1093/nar/gks261. Epub 2012 Mar 26. PubMed 22453276.
Backbone
  Vector backbone: pUC57
  Backbone manufacturer: EZbiolab
  Backbone size (bp): 2710
  Modifications to backbone: Insertion at EcoRV site
  Vector type: Bacterial vector for DNA production
Growth in bacteria
  Bacterial resistance: Ampicillin, 100 μg/mL
  Growth temperature: 37°C
  Growth strain: DH5alpha
  Copy number: High Copy
Gene/Insert
  Cloning method: Restriction Enzyme
  Sequencing primers: 5′ M13 fwd; 3′ M13 rev
Terms and licenses: Academic/Nonprofit Terms; Industry Terms: Not Available to Industry
Depositor comments: Please cite the following article in any publications where this construct is utilized: E.Y.D. Chua, D. Vasudevan, G.E. Davey, B. Wu & C.A. Davey. 2012. The Mechanics Behind DNA Sequence-Dependent Properties of the Nucleosome. Nucleic Acids Res. 40(13): 6338-6352.
How to cite: 601L-145-8X was a gift from Curt Davey (Addgene plasmid # 158572 ; http://n2t.net/addgene:158572 ; RRID:Addgene_158572)
