[The description below was written by a language model from this plasmid's Addgene catalogue record and pLannotate feature annotations shown in this document.]
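Description:
601L-145-8X is a high-copy bacterial plasmid built on the pUC57 cloning backbone and intended purely as a source of DNA: it is amplified in E. coli so that a defined fragment can be recovered for assembling nucleosome core particles. The catalogue entry classes it as an empty backbone and gives no formal insert description, stating only that the backbone was modified by an insertion at the EcoRV site using restriction cloning. The name suggests eight tandem copies of a 145 bp variant of the "601" nucleosome-positioning sequence. This reading fits the sequence length: the full record is 4,043 nt against a 2,710 bp backbone, leaving roughly 1.3 kb of extra DNA. However, the record does not spell out the repeat composition or the sites used to release the fragment.

The automated feature table annotates only backbone elements. These are the pUC-type ColE1/pMB1 origin responsible for high copy number, the β-lactamase gene with its own promoter for ampicillin selection, and the lac regulatory region (CAP binding site, lac promoter and lac operator) next to a lacZα fragment that spans the sequence origin. Short remnants of lacI, rop and the pBR322 bom region are also detected. The stretch of about 1.4 kb between lacZα and the lac operator carries no annotation, which is where the multiple cloning site and the inserted nucleosomal DNA would lie, flanked by the M13 forward and reverse sequencing primer sites. No eukaryotic expression elements are present. The plasmid is used for producing nucleosome-length DNA for reconstitution with histones in structural and biophysical studies of sequence-dependent nucleosome properties.
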