Features (pLannotate 1.2.2; 10 found; start..end, strand, type, name):
   1468..1484    -  protein_bind   lac operator: The lac repressor binds to the lac operator to inhibit transcription in E. coli. This inhibition can be relieved by adding lactose or isopropyl-β-D-thiogalactopyranoside (IPTG). lac repressor encoded by lacI
   1492..1522    -  promoter       lac promoter: promoter for the E. coli lac operon
   1537..1558    -  protein_bind   CAP binding site: CAP binding activates transcription in the presence of cAMP. E. coli catabolite activator protein
   1571..1663    -  CDS            lacI (fragment): lac repressor; lacI; The lac repressor binds to the lac operator to inhibit transcription in E. coli. This inhibition can be relieved by adding lactose or isopropyl-β-D-thiogalactopyranoside (IPTG).
   1846..2434    -  rep_origin     ori: high-copy-number ColE1/pMB1/pBR322/pUC origin of replication
   2605..3465    -  CDS            AmpR: β-lactamase; bla; confers resistance to ampicillin, carbenicillin, and related antibiotics
   3466..3570    -  promoter       AmpR promoter: bla
   3665..3700    +  CDS            rop (fragment): Rop protein, which maintains plasmids at low copy number; rop
   3802..3901    +  misc_feature   bom (fragment): basis of mobility region from pBR322
   3907..21      -  CDS            lacZα (fragment) (across the origin): LacZα fragment of β-galactosidase; lacZ fragment
>Addgene plasmid #158572 | 601L-145-8X | addgene full sequence | sequence record 317173 | Addgene NGS Result
GTAAAACGACGGCCAGTGAATTCGAGCTCGGTACCTCGCGAATGCATCTAGAGATATCACAATCCCGGTG
CCGAGGCCGCTCAATTGGTCGTAGACAGCTCTAGCACCGCTTAAACGCACGTACGGAATCAGTTCCGATA
TCACAATCCCGGTGCCGAGGCCGCTCAATTGGTCGTAGACAGCTCTAGCACCGCTTAAACGCACGTACGG
ATTCAGTTCCGATATCACAATCCCGGTGCCGAGGCCGCTCAATTGGTCGTAGACAGCTCTAGCACCGCTT
AAACGCACGTACGGAATCAGTTCCGATATCACAATCCCGGTGCCGAGGCCGCTCAATTGGTCGTAGACAG
CTCTAGCACCGCTTAAACGCACGTACGGATTCAGTTCCGATATCACAATCCCGGTGCCGAGGCCGCTCAA
TTGGTCGTAGACAGCTCTAGCACCGCTTAAACGCACGTACGGAATCAGTTCCGATATCACAATCCCGGTG
CCGAGGCCGCTCAATTGGTCGTAGACAGCTCTAGCACCGCTTAAACGCACGTACGGATTCAGTTCCGATA
TCACAATCCCGGTGCCGAGGCCGCTCAATTGGTCGTAGACAGCTCTAGCACCGCTTAAACGCACGTACGG
AATCAGTTCCGATATCACAATCCCGGTGCCGAGGCCGCTCAATTGGTCGTAGACAGCTCTAGCACCGCTT
AAACGCACGTACGGATTCAGTTCCGATATCACAATCCCGGTGCCGAGGCCGCTCAATTGGTCGTAGACAG
CTCTAGCACCGCTTAAACGCACGTACGGAATCAGTTCCGATATCACAATCCCGGTGCCGAGGCCGCTCAA
TTGGTCGTAGACAGCTCTAGCACCGCTTAAACGCACGTACGGATTCAGTTCCGATATCACAATCCCGGTG
CCGAGGCCGCTCAATTGGTCGTAGACAGCTCTAGCACCGCTTAAACGCACGTACGGAATCAGTTCCGATA
TCACAATCCCGGTGCCGAGGCCGCTCAATTGGTCGTAGACAGCTCTAGCACCGCTTAAACGCACGTACGG
ATTCAGTTCCGATATCACAATCCCGGTGCCGAGGCCGCTCAATTGGTCGTAGACAGCTCTAGCACCGCTT
AAACGCACGTACGGAATCAGTTCCGATATCACAATCCCGGTGCCGAGGCCGCTCAATTGGTCGTAGACAG
CTCTAGCACCGCTTAAACGCACGTACGGATTCAGTTCCGATATCACAATCCCGGTGCCGAGGCCGCTCAA
TTGGTCGTAGACAGCTCTAGCACCGCTTAAACGCACGTACGGAATCAGTTCCGATATCACAATCCCGGTG
CCGAGGCCGCTCAATTGGTCGTAGACAGCTCTAGCACCGCTTAAACGCACGTACGGATTCAGTTCCGATA
TCGTCGACTGCAGAGGCCTGCATGCAAGCTTGGCGTAATCATGGTCATAGCTGTTTCCTGTGTGAAATTG
TTATCCGCTCACAATTCCACACAACATACGAGCCGGAAGCATAAAGTGTAAAGCCTGGGGTGCCTAATGA
GTGAGCTAACTCACATTAATTGCGTTGCGCTCACTGCCCGCTTTCCAGTCGGGAAACCTGTCGTGCCAGC
TGCATTAATGAATCGGCCAACGCGCGGGGAGAGGCGGTTTGCGTATTGGGCGCTCTTCCGCTTCCTCGCT
CACTGACTCGCTGCGCTCGGTCGTTCGGCTGCGGCGAGCGGTATCAGCTCACTCAAAGGCGGTAATACGG
TTATCCACAGAATCAGGGGATAACGCAGGAAAGAACATGTGAGCAAAAGGCCAGCAAAAGGCCAGGAACC
GTAAAAAGGCCGCGTTGCTGGCGTTTTTCCATAGGCTCCGCCCCCCTGACGAGCATCACAAAAATCGACG
CTCAAGTCAGAGGTGGCGAAACCCGACAGGACTATAAAGATACCAGGCGTTTCCCCCTGGAAGCTCCCTC
GTGCGCTCTCCTGTTCCGACCCTGCCGCTTACCGGATACCTGTCCGCCTTTCTCCCTTCGGGAAGCGTGG
CGCTTTCTCATAGCTCACGCTGTAGGTATCTCAGTTCGGTGTAGGTCGTTCGCTCCAAGCTGGGCTGTGT
GCACGAACCCCCCGTTCAGCCCGACCGCTGCGCCTTATCCGGTAACTATCGTCTTGAGTCCAACCCGGTA
AGACACGACTTATCGCCACTGGCAGCAGCCACTGGTAACAGGATTAGCAGAGCGAGGTATGTAGGCGGTG
CTACAGAGTTCTTGAAGTGGTGGCCTAACTACGGCTACACTAGAAGAACAGTATTTGGTATCTGCGCTCT
GCTGAAGCCAGTTACCTTCGGAAAAAGAGTTGGTAGCTCTTGATCCGGCAAACAAACCACCGCTGGTAGC
GGTGGTTTTTTTGTTTGCAAGCAGCAGATTACGCGCAGAAAAAAAGGATCTCAAGAAGATCCTTTGATCT
TTTCTACGGGGTCTGACGCTCAGTGGAACGAAAACTCACGTTAAGGGATTTTGGTCATGAGATTATCAAA
AAGGATCTTCACCTAGATCCTTTTAAATTAAAAATGAAGTTTTAAATCAATCTAAAGTATATATGAGTAA
ACTTGGTCTGACAGTTACCAATGCTTAATCAGTGAGGCACCTATCTCAGCGATCTGTCTATTTCGTTCAT
CCATAGTTGCCTGACTCCCCGTCGTGTAGATAACTACGATACGGGAGGGCTTACCATCTGGCCCCAGTGC
TGCAATGATACCGCGAGACCCACGCTCACCGGCTCCAGATTTATCAGCAATAAACCAGCCAGCCGGAAGG
GCCGAGCGCAGAAGTGGTCCTGCAACTTTATCCGCCTCCATCCAGTCTATTAATTGTTGCCGGGAAGCTA
GAGTAAGTAGTTCGCCAGTTAATAGTTTGCGCAACGTTGTTGCCATTGCTACAGGCATCGTGGTGTCACG
CTCGTCGTTTGGTATGGCTTCATTCAGCTCCGGTTCCCAACGATCAAGGCGAGTTACATGATCCCCCATG
TTGTGCAAAAAAGCGGTTAGCTCCTTCGGTCCTCCGATCGTTGTCAGAAGTAAGTTGGCCGCAGTGTTAT
CACTCATGGTTATGGCAGCACTGCATAATTCTCTTACTGTCATGCCATCCGTAAGATGCTTTTCTGTGAC
TGGTGAGTACTCAACCAAGTCATTCTGAGAATAGTGTATGCGGCGACCGAGTTGCTCTTGCCCGGCGTCA
ATACGGGATAATACCGCGCCACATAGCAGAACTTTAAAAGTGCTCATCATTGGAAAACGTTCTTCGGGGC
GAAAACTCTCAAGGATCTTACCGCTGTTGAGATCCAGTTCGATGTAACCCACTCGTGCACCCAACTGATC
TTCAGCATCTTTTACTTTCACCAGCGTTTCTGGGTGAGCAAAAACAGGAAGGCAAAATGCCGCAAAAAAG
GGAATAAGGGCGACACGGAAATGTTGAATACTCATACTCTTCCTTTTTCAATATTATTGAAGCATTTATC
AGGGTTATTGTCTCATGAGCGGATACATATTTGAATGTATTTAGAAAAATAAACAAATAGGGGTTCCGCG
CACATTTCCCCGAAAAGTGCCACCTGACGTCTAAGAAACCATTATTATCATGACATTAACCTATAAAAAT
AGGCGTATCACGAGGCCCTTTCGTCTCGCGCGTTTCGGTGATGACGGTGAAAACCTCTGACACATGCAGC
TCCCGGAGACGGTCACAGCTTGTCTGTAAGCGGATGCCGGGAGCAGACAAGCCCGTCAGGGCGCGTCAGC
GGGTGTTGGCGGGTGTCGGGGCTGGCTTAACTATGCGGCATCAGAGCAGATTGTACTGAGAGTGCACCAT
ATGCGGTGTGAAATACCGCACAGATGCGTAAGGAGAAAATACCGCATCAGGCGCCATTCGCCATTCAGGC
TGCGCAACTGTTGGGAAGGGCGATCGGTGCGGGCCTCTTCGCTATTACGCCAGCTGGCGAAAGGGGGATG
TGCTGCAAGGCGATTAAGTTGGGTAACGCCAGGGTTTTCCCAGTCACGACGTT
