>Addgene plasmid #158572 | 601L-145-8X | depositor partial sequence | sequence record 306055 | The 601L sequence is cloned into the EcoRV site of a pUC57 vector as eight repeats.
ATCACAATCCCGGTGCCGAGGCCGCTCAATTGGTCGTAGACAGCTCTAGCACCGCTTAAACGCACGTACG
GAATCAGTTCCGATATCACAATCCCGGTGCCGAGGCCGCTCAATTGGTCGTAGACAGCTCTAGCACCGCT
TAAACGCACGTACGGATTCAGTTCCGATATCACAATCCCGGTGCCGAGGCCGCTCAATTGGTCGTAGACA
GCTCTAGCACCGCTTAAACGCACGTACGGAATCAGTTCCGATATCACAATCCCGGTGCCGAGGCCGCTCA
ATTGGTCGTAGACAGCTCTAGCACCGCTTAAACGCACGTACGGATTCAGTTCCGATATCACAATCCCGGT
GCCGAGGCCGCTCAATTGGTCGTAGACAGCTCTAGCACCGCTTAAACGCACGTACGGAATCAGTTCCGAT
ATCACAATCCCGGTGCCGAGGCCGCTCAATTGGTCGTAGACAGCTCTAGCACCGCTTAAACGCACGTACG
GATTCAGTTCCGATATCACAATCCCGGTGCCGAGGCCGCTCAATTGGTCGTAGACAGCTCTAGCACCGCT
TAAACGCACGTACGGAATCAGTTCCGATATCACAATCCCGGTGCCGAGGCCGCTCAATTGGTCGTAGACA
GCTCTAGCACCGCTTAAACGCACGTACGGATTCAGTTCCGATATCACAATCCCGGTGCCGAGGCCGCTCA
ATTGGTCGTAGACAGCTCTAGCACCGCTTAAACGCACGTACGGAATCAGTTCCGATATCACAATCCCGGT
GCCGAGGCCGCTCAATTGGTCGTAGACAGCTCTAGCACCGCTTAAACGCACGTACGGATTCAGTTCCGAT
ATCACAATCCCGGTGCCGAGGCCGCTCAATTGGTCGTAGACAGCTCTAGCACCGCTTAAACGCACGTACG
GAATCAGTTCCGATATCACAATCCCGGTGCCGAGGCCGCTCAATTGGTCGTAGACAGCTCTAGCACCGCT
TAAACGCACGTACGGATTCAGTTCCGATATCACAATCCCGGTGCCGAGGCCGCTCAATTGGTCGTAGACA
GCTCTAGCACCGCTTAAACGCACGTACGGAATCAGTTCCGATATCACAATCCCGGTGCCGAGGCCGCTCA
ATTGGTCGTAGACAGCTCTAGCACCGCTTAAACGCACGTACGGATTCAGTTCCGATATCACAATCCCGGT
GCCGAGGCCGCTCAATTGGTCGTAGACAGCTCTAGCACCGCTTAAACGCACGTACGGAATCAGTTCCGAT
ATCACAATCCCGGTGCCGAGGCCGCTCAATTGGTCGTAGACAGCTCTAGCACCGCTTAAACGCACGTACG
GATTCAGTTCCGAT
